Addgene plasmid #48461: pFUSB4_CCTC
Depositing lab: Stephen Ekker. Depositing organization: Mayo Foundation for Medical Education and Research. Publication: High Efficiency In Vivo Genome Engineering with a Simplified 15-RVD GoldyTALEN Design. Ma AC, Lee HB, Clark KJ, Ekker SC. PLoS One. 2013 May 29;8(5):e65259. doi: 10.1371/journal.pone.0065259. Print 2013. PubMed 23734242.
Backbone
  Vector backbone: pFUS_B4
  Vector type: Mammalian Expression, TALEN
Growth in bacteria
  Bacterial resistance: Spectinomycin, 50 μg/mL
  Growth temperature: 37°C
  Growth strain: Top10
  Copy number: Unknown
Gene/Insert
  Gene/Insert name: RVD sequence: HD HD NG HD
  Species: Synthetic
  Cloning method: Unknown
  Sequencing primers: 5′ ttgatgcctggcagttccct; 3′ cgaaccgaacaggcttatgt
Terms and licenses: Academic/Nonprofit Terms; Industry Terms: Not Available to Industry
Depositor comments: Plasmid was created using Golden Gate cloning.
How to cite: pFUSB4_CCTC was a gift from Stephen Ekker (Addgene plasmid # 48461 ; http://n2t.net/addgene:48461 ; RRID:Addgene_48461)
