[The description below was written by a language model from this plasmid's Addgene catalogue record and pLannotate feature annotations shown in this document.]
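Description:
pFUSB4_CCTC is a small (about 2.9 kb) intermediate array plasmid for Golden Gate assembly of TAL effector nucleases, built on the pFUS_B4 backbone. It carries a preassembled synthetic block of four TAL effector repeats whose repeat-variable diresidues are HD HD NG HD. Under the standard TALE code, these specify the DNA bases C, C, T and C, which explains the name. The depositor notes that the plasmid was made by Golden Gate cloning. It belongs to work describing a simplified 15-RVD GoldyTALEN design for in vivo genome engineering, where ready-made multi-repeat modules of this kind reduce the number of pieces that must be joined to build a full TALEN.

Although it is catalogued under mammalian expression and TALEN vector types, the annotated features show only bacterial maintenance elements, with no eukaryotic promoter or nuclease domain. This fits a cloning intermediate whose repeat block is meant to be moved into a final TALEN expression backbone. The plasmid replicates in E. coli from a high-copy ColE1/pUC-type origin. Selection is with spectinomycin through the aadA aminoglycoside adenylyltransferase gene (SmR), which sits downstream of a class 1 integron Pc promoter fragment and a short remnant of a gentamicin resistance gene. Other annotations are the rrnB T1 and T2 transcription terminators, a lacI fragment, and a small residual piece of lacZα. The lacZα piece is probably left over from a blue/white screening cassette displaced when the repeats were inserted. The automated annotation does not mark the TAL repeat array itself, which presumably lies in the unannotated region of the sequence.
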