Features (pLannotate 1.2.2; 8 found; start..end, strand, type, name):
      3..39      -  CDS            lacZα (fragment): LacZα fragment of β-galactosidase; lacZ fragment
    596..619     +  promoter       Pc promoter (fragment): intI1 (promoter lies within the coding sequence); class 1 integron promoter
    795..851     +  CDS            GmR (fragment): gentamycin acetyltransferase; aacC1; confers resistance to gentamycin
    858..1649    +  CDS            SmR: aminoglycoside adenylyltransferase (Murphy, 1985); aadA; confers resistance to spectinomycin and streptomycin
   1742..2330    +  rep_origin     ori: high-copy-number ColE1/pMB1/pBR322/pUC origin of replication
   2513..2605    +  CDS            lacI (fragment): lac repressor; lacI; The lac repressor binds to the lac operator to inhibit transcription in E. coli. This inhibition can be relieved by adding lactose or isopropyl-β-D-thiogalactopyranoside (IPTG).
   2660..2687    -  terminator     rrnB T2 terminator: transcription terminator T2 from the E. coli rrnB gene
   2819..2862    +  terminator     rrnB T1 terminator: Escherichia coli rrnB; transcription terminator T1 from the E. coli rrnB gene
>Addgene plasmid #48461 | pFUSB4_CCTC | depositor full sequence | sequence record 70161 | Full Sequence
ATGTTTTCCCAGTCACGACGTTGTAAAACGACGGCCAGTCTTAAGCGTCTCATGGCCTGACCCCGGACCA
AGTGGTGGCCTATCGCCAGCCACGATGGCGGCAAGCAAGCGCTCGAAACGGTGCAGCGGCTGTTGCCGGT
GCTGTGCCAGGACCATGGCCTGACTCCGGACCAAGTGGTGGCTATCGCCAGCCACGATGGCGGCAAGCAA
GCGCTCGAAACGGTGCAGCGGCTGTTGCCGGTGCTGTGCCAGGACCATGGCCTGACCCCGGACCAAGTGG
TGGCTATCGCCAGCAACGGTGGCGGCAAGCAAGCGCTCGAAACGGTGCAGCGGCTGTTGCCGGTGCTGTG
CCAGGACCATGGCCTGACTCCGGACCAAGTGGTGGCTATCGCCAGCCACGATGGCGGCAAGCAAGCGCTC
GAAACGGTGCAGCGGCTGTTGCCGGTGCTGTGCCAGGACCATGGCCTGACCCCGGACCAAGTGGTGGCTA
TCGAGACGTCTAGACCAGCCAGGACAGAAATGCCTCGACTTCGCTGCTACCCAAGGTTGCCGGGTGACGC
ACACCGTGGAAACGGATGAAGGCACGAACCCAGTGGACATAAGCCTGTTCGGTTCGTAAGCTGTAATGCA
AGTAGCGTATGCGCTCACGCAACTGGTCCAGAACCTTGACCGAACGCAGCGGTGGTAACGGCGCAGTGGC
GGTTTTCATGGCTTGTTATGACTGTTTTTTTGGGGTACAGTCTATGCCTCGGGCATCCAAGCAGCAAGCG
CGTTACGCCGTGGGTCGATGTTTGATGTTATGGAGCAGCAACGATGTTACGCAGCAGGGCAGTCGCCCTA
AAACAAAGTTAAACATTATGAGGGAAGCGGTGATCGCCGAAGTATCGACTCAACTATCAGAGGTAGTTGG
CGTCATCGAGCGCCATCTCGAACCGACGTTGCTGGCCGTACATTTGTACGGCTCCGCAGTGGATGGCGGC
CTGAAGCCACACAGTGATATTGATTTGCTGGTTACGGTGACCGTAAGGCTTGATGAAACAACGCGGCGAG
CTTTGATCAACGACCTTTTGGAAACTTCGGCTTCCCCTGGAGAGAGCGAGATTCTCCGCGCTGTAGAAGT
CACCATTGTTGTGCACGACGACATCATTCCGTGGCGTTATCCAGCTAAGCGCGAACTGCAATTTGGAGAA
TGGCAGCGCAATGACATTCTTGCAGGTATCTTCGAGCCAGCCACGATCGACATTGATCTGGCTATCTTGC
TGACAAAAGCAAGAGAACATAGCGTTGCCTTGGTAGGTCCAGCGGCGGAGGAACTCTTTGATCCGGTTCC
TGAACAGGATCTATTTGAGGCGCTAAATGAAACCTTAACGCTATGGAACTCGCCGCCCGACTGGGCTGGC
GATGAGCGAAATGTAGTGCTTACGTTGTCCCGCATTTGGTACAGCGCAGTAACCGGCAAAATCGCGCCGA
AGGATGTCGCTGCCGACTGGGCAATGGAGCGCCTGCCGGCCCAGTATCAGCCCGTCATACTTGAAGCTAG
ACAGGCTTATCTTGGACAAGAAGAAGATCGCTTGGCCTCGCGCGCAGATCAGTTGGAAGAATTTGTCCAC
TACGTGAAAGGCGAGATCACCAAGGTAGTCGGCAAATAACCCTCGAGCCACCCATGACCAAAATCCCTTA
ACGTGAGTTACGCGTCGTTCCACTGAGCGTCAGACCCCGTAGAAAAGATCAAAGGATCTTCTTGAGATCC
TTTTTTTCTGCGCGTAATCTGCTGCTTGCAAACAAAAAAACCACCGCTACCAGCGGTGGTTTGTTTGCCG
GATCAAGAGCTACCAACTCTTTTTCCGAAGGTAACTGGCTTCAGCAGAGCGCAGATACCAAATACTGTCC
TTCTAGTGTAGCCGTAGTTAGGCCACCACTTCAAGAACTCTGTAGCACCGCCTACATACCTCGCTCTGCT
AATCCTGTTACCAGTGGCTGCTGCCAGTGGCGATAAGTCGTGTCTTACCGGGTTGGACTCAAGACGATAG
TTACCGGATAAGGCGCAGCGGTCGGGCTGAACGGGGGGTTCGTGCACACAGCCCAGCTTGGAGCGAACGA
CCTACACCGAACTGAGATACCTACAGCGTGAGCATTGAGAAAGCGCCACGCTTCCCGAAGGGAGAAAGGC
GGACAGGTATCCGGTAAGCGGCAGGGTCGGAACAGGAGAGCGCACGAGGGAGCTTCCAGGGGGAAACGCC
TGGTATCTTTATAGTCCTGTCGGGTTTCGCCACCTCTGACTTGAGCGTCGATTTTTGTGATGCTCGTCAG
GGGGGCGGAGCCTATGGAAAAACGCCAGCAACGCGGCCTTTTTACGGTTCCTGGCCTTTTGCTGGCCTTT
TGCTCACATGTTCTTTCCTGCGTTATCCCCTGATTCTGTGGATAACCGTATTACCGCCTTTGAGTGAGCT
GATACCGCTCGCCGCAGCCGAACGACCGAGCGCAGCGAGTCAGTGAGCGAGGAAGCGGAAGAGCGCCCAA
TACGCAAACCGCCTCTCCCCGCGCGTTGGCCGATTCATTAATGCAGCTGGCACGACAGGTTTCCCGACTG
GAAAGCGGGCAGTGAGCGCAACGCAATTAATACGCGTACCGCTAGCCAGGAAGAGTTTGTAGAAACGCAA
AAAGGCCATCCGTCAGGATGGCCTTCTGCTTAGTTTGATGCCTGGCAGTTTATGGCGGGCGTCCTGCCCG
CCACCCTCCGGGCCGTTGCTTCACAACGTTCAAATCCGCTCCCGGCGGATTTGTCCTACTCAGGAGAGCG
TTCACCGACAAACAACAGATAAAACGAAAGGCCCAGTCTTCCGACTGAGCCTTTCGTTTTATTTGATGCC
TGGCAGTTCCCTACTCTCGCGTTAACGCTAGCATGG
