>Addgene plasmid #48461 | pFUSB4_CCTC | addgene partial sequence | sequence record 70802 | pCR8_F1 5'-ttgatgcctggcagttccct-3'
TTGTAAAACGACGGCCAGTCTTAAGCGTCTCATGGCCTGACCCCGGACCAAGTGGTGGCTATCGCCAGCC
ACGATGGCGGCAAGCAAGCGCTCGAAACGGTGCAGCGGCTGTTGCCGGTGCTGTGCCAGGACCATGGCCT
GACTCCGGACCAAGTGGTGGCTATCGCCAGCCACGATGGCGGCAAGCAAGCGCTCGAAACGGTGCAGCGG
CTGTTGCCGGTGCTGTGCCAGGACCATGGCCTGACCCCGGACCAAGTGGTGGCTATCGCCAGCAACGGTG
GCGGCAAGCAAGCGCTCGAAACGGTGCAGCGGCTGTTGCCGGTGCTGTGCCAGGACCATGGCCTGACTCC
GGACCAAGTGGTGGCTATCGCCAGCCACGATGGCGGCAAGCAAGCGCTCGAAACGGTGCAGCGGCTGTTG
CCGGTGCTGTGCCAGGACCATGGCCTGACCCCGGACCAAGTGGTGGCTATCGAGACGTCTAGACCAGCCA
GGACAGAAATGCCTCGACTTCGCTGCTACCCAAGGTTGCCGGGTGACGCACACCGTGGAAACGGATGAAG
GCACGAACCCAGTGGACATAAGCCTGTTCGGTTCGTAAGCTGTAATGCAAGTAGCGTATGCGCTCACGCA
ACTGGTCCAGAACCTTGACCGAACGCAGCGGTGGTAACGGCGCAGTGGCGGTTTTCATGGCTTGTTATGA
CTGTTTTTTTGGGGTACAGTCTATGCCTCGGGCATCCAAGCAGCAAGCGCGTTACGCCGTGGGTCGATGT
TTGATGTTATGGAGCAGCAACGATGTTACGCAGCAGGGCAGTCGCCCTAAAACAAAGTTAAACATTATGA
GGGAAGCGGTGATCGCCGAAGTATCGACTCAACTATCAGA
